Addgene plasmid #162460: pJYDC3
Purpose: (Empty Backbone) Yeast display plasmid for expression of C-terminal fusions with Aga2p yeast agglutinin. The reporter DnbALFA was fused to the N-terminus of Aga2p.
Depositing lab: Gideon Schreiber. Depositing organization: Weizmann Institute of Science. Publication: An enhanced yeast display platform demonstrates the binding plasticity under various selection pressures. Zahradník J, Dey D, Marciano S, Schreiber G. bioRxiv Preprint 2020 10.1101/2020.12.16.423176.
Backbone
  Vector backbone: New backbone pJYD
  Backbone manufacturer: Dr. Jiri Zahradnik
  Vector type: Shuttle vector bacteria/yeast
  Selectable markers: TRP1
  Tag / fusion protein: DnbALFA designed ALFA nanobody (N terminal on backbone); HA tag (N terminal on backbone); HDEL sequence (C terminal on backbone); Myc tag (C terminal on backbone)
Growth in bacteria
  Bacterial resistance: Kanamycin, 50 μg/mL
  Growth temperature: 37°C
  Growth strain: DH5alpha
  Copy number: Unknown
Terms and licenses: Academic/Nonprofit Terms; Industry Terms: Not Available to Industry
Depositor comments: Please visit https://www.biorxiv.org/content/10.1101/2020.12.16.423176v1 for bioRxiv preprint.
How to cite: pJYDC3 was a gift from Gideon Schreiber (Addgene plasmid # 162460 ; http://n2t.net/addgene:162460 ; RRID:Addgene_162460)
