[The description below was written by a language model from this plasmid's Addgene catalogue record and pLannotate feature annotations shown in this document.]
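Description:
pJYDC3 is an empty-backbone yeast surface display plasmid built on the pJYD backbone, a bacteria/yeast shuttle vector of about 5.2 kb. In E. coli it replicates from a high-copy ColE1/pUC-type origin and is selected with kanamycin through an aph(3')-Ia gene driven by the bla (AmpR) promoter. In Saccharomyces cerevisiae it is maintained as a centromeric plasmid through a CEN6/ARS element, which gives stable low-copy inheritance, and it is selected by tryptophan prototrophy through the TRP1 marker under its own promoter.

The display cassette is driven by the galactose-inducible, Gal4-regulated GAL1 promoter. It opens with a fragment of the alpha mating factor (MFα1) precursor, presumably serving as the secretion leader. This is followed by an immunoglobulin heavy-chain variable-like domain that the automated annotation matched to a canine sequence. By its position this most likely corresponds to DnbALFA, the designed ALFA-tag-binding nanobody that the catalogue lists as an N-terminal reporter. Next comes an Aga2p fragment, the a-agglutinin subunit that anchors fusions to the cell wall by pairing with Aga1p. Proteins of interest are cloned downstream as C-terminal fusions to Aga2p, and a Myc epitope lies at the far end of the cassette. The catalogue also lists an N-terminal HA tag and a C-terminal HDEL sequence (an ER-retention signal), but neither appears in the feature table, and the record does not explain their role or placement.

With the nanobody reporter placed upstream of Aga2p, display levels could be monitored by labelling with an ALFA-tagged probe rather than by antibody staining, though the record does not describe this. The plasmid is intended for yeast display applications such as binding selections and protein engineering.
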