Features (pLannotate 1.2.2; 13 found; start..end, strand, type, name):
     93..113     -  misc_feature   bom (fragment): basis of mobility region from pBR322
    164..838     -  CDS            TRP1: phosphoribosylanthranilate isomerase, required for tryptophan biosynthesis; S. cerevisiae TRP1; yeast auxotrophic marker
    839..986     -  promoter       TRP1 promoter: S. cerevisiae TRP1
   1124..1173    -  misc_feature   bom (fragment): basis of mobility region from pBR322
   1279..1783    -  misc_feature   CEN/ARS: S. cerevisiae CEN6 centromere fused to an autonomously replicating sequence
   1820..1924    +  promoter       AmpR promoter: bla
   1925..2740    +  CDS            KanR: aminoglycoside phosphotransferase; aph(3')-Ia; confers resistance to kanamycin in bacteria or G418 (Geneticin®) in eukaryotes
   2911..3495    +  rep_origin     ori: high-copy-number ColE1/pMB1/pBR322/pUC origin of replication
   3682..4123    +  promoter       GAL1 promoter: S. cerevisiae GAL1; inducible promoter, regulated by Gal4
   4170..4238    +  CDS            MF(ALPHA)1 (fragment): MFAL1_YEAST - Also known as MF-ALPHA-1, MFAL1. Experimental evidence at protein level: Swiss-Prot protein existence level 1. The active factor is excreted into the culture medium by haploid cells of the alpha mating type and acts on cells of the opposite mating type (type A). It mediates the conjugation process between the two types by inhibiting the initiation of DNA synthesis in type a cells and synchronizing them with type alpha. From Saccharomyces cerevisiae (strain ATCC 204508 / S288c) (Baker's yeast).
   4251..4616    +  CDS            HV02_CANLF: Experimental evidence at protein level: Swiss-Prot protein existence level 1. From Canis lupus familiaris (Dog) (Canis familiaris).
   4677..4886    +  CDS            AGA2 (fragment): AGA2_YEAST - Experimental evidence at protein level: Swiss-Prot protein existence level 1. Receptor binding subunit of the a-agglutinin heterodimer. S.cerevisiae a and alpha cells express the complementary cell surface glycoproteins a-agglutinin and alpha-agglutinin, respectively, which interact with one another to promote cellular aggregation during mating. From Saccharomyces cerevisiae (strain ATCC 204508 / S288c) (Baker's yeast).
   5077..5103    +  CDS            Myc (fragment): Myc (human c-Myc proto-oncogene) epitope tag
>Addgene plasmid #162460 | pJYDC3 | addgene full sequence | sequence record 330057 | Addgene NGS Result
CAATATACTTTTCATTTCTCCGTAAACAACATGTTTTCCCATGTAATATCCTTTTCTATTTTTCGTTCCG
TTACCAACTTTACACATACTTTTGCGGTATTTCACACCGCATAGATCGGCAAGTGCACAAACAATACTTA
AATAAATACTACTCAGTAATAACCTATTTCTTAGCATTTTTGACGAAATTTGCTATTTTGTTAGAGTCTT
TTACACCATTTGTCTCCACACCTCCGCTTACATCAACACCAATAACGCCATTTAATCTAAGCGCATCACC
AACATTTTCTGGCGTCAGTCCACCAGCTAACATAAAATGTAAGCTTTCGGGGCTCTCTTGCCTTCCAACC
CAGTCAGAAATCGAGTTCCAATCCAAAAGTTCACCTGTCCCACCTGCTTCTGAATCAAACAAGGGAATAA
ACGAATGAGGTTTCTGTGAAGCTGCACTGAGTAGTATGTTGCAGTCTTTTGGAAATACGAGTCTTTTAAT
AACTGGCAAACCGAGGAACTCTTGGTATTCTTGCCACGACTCATCTCCATGCAGTTGGACGATATCAATG
CCGTAATCATTGACCAGAGCCAAAACATCCTCCTTAGGTTGATTACGAAACACGCCAACCAAGTATTTCG
GAGTGCCTGAACTATTTTTATATGCTTTTACAAGACTTGAAATTTTCCTTGCAATAACCGGGTCAATTGT
TCTCTTTCTATTGGGCACACATATAATACCCAGCAAGTCAGCATCGGAATCTAGAGCACATTCTGCGGCC
TCTGTGCTCTGCAAGCCGCAAACTTTCACCAATGGACCAGAACTACCTGTGAAATTAATAACAGACATAC
TCCAAGCTGCCTTTGTGTGCTTAATCACGTATACTCACGTGCTCAATAGTCACCAATGCCCTCCCTCTTG
GCCCTCTCCTTTTCTTTTTTCGACCGAATTAATTCTTAATCGGCAAAAAAAGAAAAGCTCCGGATCAAGA
TTGTACGTAAGGTGACAAGCTATTTTTCAATAAAGAATATCTTCCACTACTGCCATCTGGCGTCATAACT
GCAAAGTACACATATATTACGATGCTGTTCTATTAAATGCTTCCTATATTATATATATAGTAATGTCGTG
ATCTATGGTGCACTCTCAGTACAATCTGCTCTGATGCCGCATAGTTAAGCCAGCCCCGACACCCGCCAAC
ACCCGCTGACGCGCCCTTGAGACGAAAGGGCCTCGTGATACGCCTATTTTTATAGGTTAATGTCATGATA
ATAATGGTTTCTTAGACGGATCGCTTGCCTGTAACTTACACGCGCCTCGTATCTTTTAATGATGGAATAA
TTTGGGAATTTACTCTGTGTTTATTTATTTTTATGTTTTGTATTTGGATTTTAGAAAGTAAATAAAGAAG
GTAGAAGAGTTACGGAATGAAGAAAAAAAAAATAAACAAAGGTTTAAAAAATTTCAACAAAAAGCGTACT
TTACATATATATTTATTAGACAAGAAAAGCAGATTAAATAGATATACATTCGATTAACGATAAGTAAAAT
GTAAAATCACAGGATTTTCGTGTGTGGTCTTCTACACAGACAAGATGAAACAATTCGGCATTAATACCTG
AGAGCAGGAAGAGCAAGATAAAAGGTAGTATTTGTTGGCGATCCCCCTAGAGTCTTTTACATCTTCGGAA
AACAAAAACTATTTTTTCTTTAATTTCTTTTTTTACTTTCTATTTTTAATTTATATATTTATATTAAAAA
ATTTAAATTATAATTATTTTTATAGCACGTGATGAAAAGGACCCAGGTGGCACTTTTCGGGGAAATGTGC
GCGGAACCCCTATTTGTTTATTTTTCTAAATACATTCAAATATGTATCCGCTCATGAGACAATAACCCTG
ATAAATGCTTCAATAATATTGAAAAAGGAAGAGTATGAGCCATATTCAACGGGAAACGTCTTGCTCGAGG
CCGCGATTAAATTCCAACATGGATGCTGATTTATATGGGTATAAATGGGCTCGCGATAATGTCGGGCAAT
CAGGTGCGACAATCTATCGATTGTATGGGAAGCCCGATGCGCCAGAGTTGTTTCTGAAACATGGCAAAGG
TAGCGTTGCCAATGATGTTACAGATGAGATGGTCAGACTAAACTGGCTGACGGAATTTATGCCTCTTCCG
ACCATCAAGCATTTTATCCGTACTCCTGATGATGCATGGTTACTCACCACTGCGATCCCCGGGAAAACAG
CATTCCAGGTATTAGAAGAATATCCTGATTCAGGTGAAAATATTGTTGATGCGCTGGCAGTGTTCCTGCG
CCGGTTGCATTCGATTCCTGTTTGTAATTGTCCTTTTAACAGCGATCGCGTATTTCGTCTCGCTCAGGCG
CAATCACGAATGAATAACGGTTTGGTTGATGCGAGTGATTTTGATGACGAGCGTAATGGCTGGCCTGTTG
AACAAGTCTGGAAAGAAATGCATAAGCTTTTGCCATTCTCACCGGATTCAGTCGTCACTCATGGTGATTT
CTCACTTGATAACCTTATTTTTGACGAGGGGAAATTAATAGGTTGTATTGATGTTGGACGAGTCGGAATC
GCAGACCGATACCAGGATCTTGCCATCCTATGGAACTGCCTCGGTGAGTTTTCTCCTTCATTACAGAAAC
GGCTTTTTCAAAAATATGGTATTGATAATCCTGATATGAATAAATTGCAGTTTCATTTGATGCTCGATGA
GTTTTTCTAACTGTCAGACCAAGTTTACTCATATATACTTTAGATTGATTTAAAACTTCATTTTTAATTT
AAAAGGATCTAGGTGAAGATCCTTTTTGATAATCTCATGACCAAAATCCCTTAACGTGAGTTTTCGTTCC
ACTGAGCGTCAGACCCCGTAGAAAAGATCAAAGGATCTTCTTGAGATCCTTTTTTTCTGCGCGTAATCTG
CTGCTTGCAAACAAAAAAACCACCGCTACCAGCGGTGGTTTGTTTGCCGGATCAAGAGCTACCAACTCTT
TTTCCGAAGGTAACTGGCTTCAGCAGAGCGCAGATACCAAATACTGTTCTTCTAGTGTAGCCGTAGTTAG
GCCACCACTTCAAGAACTCTGTAGCACCACCTACATACCTCGCTCTGCTAATCCTGTTACCAGTGGCTGC
TGCCAGTGGCGATAAGTCGTGTCTTACCGGGTTGGACTCAAGACGATAGTTACCGGATAAGGCGCAGCGG
TCGGGCTGAACGGGGGGTTCGTGCACACAGCCCAGCTTGGAGCGAACGACCTACACCGAACTGAGATACC
TACAGCGTGAGCTATGAGAAAGCGCCACGCTTCCCGAAGGGAGAAAGGCGGACAGGTATCCGGTAAGCGG
CAGGGTCGGAACAGGAGAGCGCACGAGGGAGCTTCCAGGGGGAAACGCCTGGTATCTTTATAGTCCTGTC
GGGTTTCGCCACCTCTGACTTGAGCGTCGATTTTTGTGATGCTCGTCAGGGGGGCGGAGCCTATGAAAAA
ACGCCAGCAACGCGGCACTTTGTAACTGAGCTGTCATTTTGCTGGCCCAGCTGGTCGACCGCGGCTAAGC
AGTACTGGTACCGTTGTGGAAATGTAAAGAGCCCCATTATCTTAGCCTAAAAAAACCTTCTCTTTGGAAC
TTTCAGTAATACGCTTAACTGCTCATTGCTATATTGAAGTACGGATTAGAAGCCGCCGAGCGGGTGACAG
CCCTCCGAAGGAAGACTCTCCTCCGTGCGTCCTCGTCTTCACCGGTCGCGTTCCTGAAACGCAGATGTGC
CTCGCGCCGCACTGCTCCGAACAATAAAGATTCTACAATACTAGCTTTTATGGTTATGAAGAGGAAAAAT
TGGCAGTAACCTGGCCCCACAAACCTTCAAATGAACGAATCAAATTAACAACCATAGGATGATAATGCGA
TTAGTTTTTTAGCCTTATTTCTGGGGTAATTAATCAGCGAAGCGATGATTTTTGATCTATTAACAGATAT
ATAAATGCAAAAACTGCATAACCACTTTAACTAATACTTTCAACATTTTCGGTTTGTATTACTTCTTATT
CAAATGTAATAAAAGTATCAACAAAAAATTGTTAATATACCTCTATACTTTAACGTCAAGGAGAAAAAAC
CCCGGATCGAATTCCCTACTTCATACATTTTCAATTAAGATGAGGTTCCCATCTATTTTCACCGCTGTTG
TTTTTGCTGCTTCTTCTGCTTTGGCTGCTCCAGCTAATGGTATGAGCGGTGAAGTTCAGCTGCAAGAAAG
CGGTGGTGGTCTGGTTCAGCCTAATGGTAGCCTGCGTCTGAGCTGTAACGCAAGCGGTGTTACCATTAGC
GCACTGAATGCAATGGCAATGGGTTGGTATCGTCAGGCACCGGGTGAACGTCGTGTTATGGTTGCAGCAG
TTAGCGAACGTGGTAATGCAATGTATCGTGAAAGCGTTAAAGGTCGTTTTACCATTTCTCGTGATAATGC
TAACAATATGGTTAGCCTGCAGATGGATAATCTGAAACCGGAAGATACCGCAGTGTATTATTGTCATGTT
CTGGAAGATCGTGGTGATACTTTTCATGATTATTGGGGTCAGGGCACCCAGGTTACCGTTAGCAGCTCTG
GTGGAGGTGGTTCGGGCGGAGGTGGTAACGGATCTAATGGTTCTGGCGGTAGCTCTGCACAGGAACTGAC
AACTATATGCGAGCAAATCCCCTCACCAACTTTAGAATCGACGCCGTACTCTTTGTCAACGACTACTATT
TTGGCCAACGGGAAGGCAATGCAAGGAGTTTTTGAATATTACAAATCAGTAACGTTTGTCAGTAATTGCG
GTTCTCACCCCTCAACAACTAGCAAAGGCAGCCCCATAAACACACAGTATGTTTTTAAGGACAATAGCTC
GACGATTGAAGGTAGATACCCATACGACGTTCCAGACTACGCTCTGCAGGCTAGTGGTGGAGGAGGCTCT
GGTGGAGGCGGTAGCGGAGGCGGAGGGTCGGCTAGCCATATGCACGATGAACTATAATGAAGCATGCTTA
ATTAAGGCGCCTTATCTCGAGGGGGGCGGATCCGAACAAAAGCTTATTTCTGAAGAGGACTTGTAATAGA
GATCTGATAACAACAGTGTAGATGTAACAAAATCGACTTTGTTCCCACTGTACTTTTAGCTCGTACAAAA
TA
