>Addgene plasmid #162460 | pJYDC3 | depositor partial sequence | sequence record 314855 | Sequenced 3460 - 5161
CAGCAACGCGGCACTTTGTAACTGAGCTGTCATTTTGCTGGCCCAGCTGGTCGACCGCGGCTAAGCAGTA
CTGGTACCGTTGTGGAAATGTAAAGAGCCCCATTATCTTAGCCTAAAAAAACCTTCTCTTTGGAACTTTC
AGTAATACGCTTAACTGCTCATTGCTATATTGAAGTACGGATTAGAAGCCGCCGAGCGGGTGACAGCCCT
CCGAAGGAAGACTCTCCTCCGTGCGTCCTCGTCTTCACCGGTCGCGTTCCTGAAACGCAGATGTGCCTCG
CGCCGCACTGCTCCGAACAATAAAGATTCTACAATACTAGCTTTTATGGTTATGAAGAGGAAAAATTGGC
AGTAACCTGGCCCCACAAACCTTCAAATGAACGAATCAAATTAACAACCATAGGATGATAATGCGATTAG
TTTTTTAGCCTTATTTCTGGGGTAATTAATCAGCGAAGCGATGATTTTTGATCTATTAACAGATATATAA
ATGCAAAAACTGCATAACCACTTTAACTAATACTTTCAACATTTTCGGTTTGTATTACTTCTTATTCAAA
TGTAATAAAAGTATCAACAAAAAATTGTTAATATACCTCTATACTTTAACGTCAAGGAGAAAAAACCCCG
GATCGAATTCCCTACTTCATACATTTTCAATTAAGATGAGGTTCCCATCTATTTTCACCGCTGTTGTTTT
TGCTGCTTCTTCTGCTTTGGCTGCTCCAGCTAATGGTATGAGCGGTGAAGTTCAGCTGCAAGAAAGCGGT
GGTGGTCTGGTTCAGCCTAATGGTAGCCTGCGTCTGAGCTGTAACGCAAGCGGTGTTACCATTAGCGCAC
TGAATGCAATGGCAATGGGTTGGTATCGTCAGGCACCGGGTGAACGTCGTGTTATGGTTGCAGCAGTTAG
CGAACGTGGTAATGCAATGTATCGTGAAAGCGTTAAAGGTCGTTTTACCATTTCTCGTGATAATGCTAAC
AATATGGTTAGCCTGCAGATGGATAATCTGAAACCGGAAGATACCGCAGTGTATTATTGTCATGTTCTGG
AAGATCGTGGTGATACTTTTCATGATTATTGGGGTCAGGGCACCCAGGTTACCGTTAGCAGCTCTGGTGG
AGGTGGTTCGGGCGGAGGTGGTAACGGATCTAATGGTTCTGGCGGTAGCTCTGCACAGGAACTGACAACT
ATATGCGAGCAAATCCCCTCACCAACTTTAGAATCGACGCCGTACTCTTTGTCAACGACTACTATTTTGG
CCAACGGGAAGGCAATGCAAGGAGTTTTTGAATATTACAAATCAGTAACGTTTGTCAGTAATTGCGGTTC
TCACCCCTCAACAACTAGCAAAGGCAGCCCCATAAACACACAGTATGTTTTTAAGGACAATAGCTCGACG
ATTGAAGGTAGATACCCATACGACGTTCCAGACTACGCTCTGCAGGCTAGTGGTGGAGGAGGCTCTGGTG
GAGGCGGTAGCGGAGGCGGAGGGTCGGCTAGCCATATGCACGATGAACTATAATGAAGCATGCTTAATTA
AGGCGCCTTATCTCGAGGGGGGCGGATCCGAACAAAAGCTTATTTCTGAAGAGGACTTGTAATAGAGATC
TGATAACAACAGTGTAGATGTAACAAAATCGACTTTGTTCCCACTGTACTTTTAGCTCGTACAAAATACA
ATATACTTTTCATTTCTCCG
